>Addgene plasmid #135212 | p3E turquoise2 | addgene full sequence | sequence record 267033 | Addgene NGS Result
AGTGAGCGAGGAAGCGGAAGAGCGCCCAATACGCAAACCGCCTCTCCCCGCGCGTTGGCCGATTCATTAA
TGCAGCTGGCACGACAGGTTTCCCGACTGGAAAGCGGGCAGTGAGCGCAACGCAATTAATACGCGTACCG
CTAGCCAGGAAGAGTTTGTAGAAACGCAAAAAGGCCATCCGTCAGGATGGCCTTCTGCTTAGTTTGATGC
CTGGCAGTTTATGGCGGGCGTCCTGCCCGCCACCCTCCGGGCCGTTGCTTCACAACGTTCAAATCCGCTC
CCGGCGGATTTGTCCTACTCAGGAGAGCGTTCACCGACAAACAACAGATAAAACGAAAGGCCCAGTCTTC
CGACTGAGCCTTTCGTTTTATTTGATGCCTGGCAGTTCCCTACTCTCGCGTTAACGCTAGCATGGATGTT
TTCCCAGTCACGACGTTGTAAAACGACGGCCAGTCTTAAGCTCGGGCCCTGCAGCTCTAGAGCTCGAATT
CTACAGGTCACTAATACCATCTAAGTAGTTGGTTCATAGTGACTGCATATGTTGTGTTTTACAGTATTAT
GTAGTCTGTTTTTTATGCAAAATCTAATTTAATATATTGATATTTATATCATTTTACGTTTCTCGTTCAA
CTTTCTTGTACAAAGTGGTTGGATCCTTCAGTCTCGAGATGGTGAGCAAGGGCGAGGAGCTGTTCACCGG
GGTGGTGCCCATCCTGGTCGAGCTGGACGGCGACGTAAACGGCCACAAGTTCAGCGTGTCCGGCGAGGGC
GAGGGCGATGCCACCTACGGCAAGCTGACCCTGAAGTTCATCTGCACCACCGGCAAGCTGCCCGTGCCCT
GGCCCACCCTCGTGACCACCCTGTCCTGGGGCGTGCAGTGCTTCGCCCGCTACCCCGACCACATGAAGCA
GCACGACTTCTTCAAGTCCGCCATGCCCGAAGGCTACGTCCAGGAGCGCACCATCTTCTTCAAGGACGAC
GGCAACTACAAGACCCGCGCCGAGGTGAAGTTCGAGGGCGACACCCTGGTGAACCGCATCGAGCTGAAGG
GCATCGACTTCAAGGAGGACGGCAACATCCTGGGGCACAAGCTGGAGTACAACTACTTTAGCGACAACGT
CTATATCACCGCCGACAAGCAGAAGAACGGCATCAAGGCCAACTTCAAGATCCGCCACAACATCGAGGAC
GGCGGCGTGCAGCTCGCCGACCACTACCAGCAGAACACCCCCATCGGCGACGGCCCCGTGCTGCTGCCCG
ACAACCACTACCTGAGCACCCAGTCCAAGCTGAGCAAAGACCCCAACGAGAAGCGCGATCACATGGTCCT
GCTGGAGTTCGTGACCGCCGCCGGGATCACTCTCGGCATGGACGAGCTGTACAAGTAACAACTTTATTAT
ACAAAGTTGGCATTATAAAAAAGCATTGCTTATCAATTTGTTGCAACGAACAGGTCACTATCAGTCAAAA
TAAAATCATTATTTGGAGCTCCATGGTAGCGTTAACGCGGCCGCGATATCCCCTATAGTGAGTCGTATTA
CATGGTCATAGCTGTTTCCTGGCAGCTCTGGCCCGTGTCTCAAAATCTCTGATGTTACATTGCACAAGAT
AAAAATATATCATCATGAACAATAAAACTGTCTGCTTACATAAACAGTAATACAAGGGGTGTTATGAGCC
ATATTCAACGGGAAACGTCGAGGCCGCGATTAAATTCCAACATGGATGCTGATTTATATGGGTATAAATG
GGCTCGCGATAATGTCGGGCAATCAGGTGCGACAATCTATCGCTTGTATGGGAAGCCCGATGCGCCAGAG
TTGTTTCTGAAACATGGCAAAGGTAGCGTTGCCAATGATGTTACAGATGAGATGGTCAGACTAAACTGGC
TGACGGAATTTATGCCTCTTCCGACCATCAAGCATTTTATCCGTACTCCTGATGATGCATGGTTACTCAC
CACTGCGATCCCCGGAAAAACAGCATTCCAGGTATTAGAAGAATATCCTGATTCAGGTGAAAATATTGTT
GATGCGCTGGCAGTGTTCCTGCGCCGGTTGCATTCGATTCCTGTTTGTAATTGTCCTTTTAACAGCGATC
GCGTATTTCGTCTCGCTCAGGCGCAATCACGAATGAATAACGGTTTGGTTGATGCGAGTGATTTTGATGA
CGAGCGTAATGGCTGGCCTGTTGAACAAGTCTGGAAAGAAATGCATAAACTTTTGCCATTCTCACCGGAT
TCAGTCGTCACTCATGGTGATTTCTCACTTGATAACCTTATTTTTGACGAGGGGAAATTAATAGGTTGTA
TTGATGTTGGACGAGTCGGAATCGCAGACCGATACCAGGATCTTGCCATCCTATGGAACTGCCTCGGTGA
GTTTTCTCCTTCATTACAGAAACGGCTTTTTCAAAAATATGGTATTGATAATCCTGATATGAATAAATTG
CAGTTTCATTTGATGCTCGATGAGTTTTTCTAATCAGAATTGGTTAATTGGTTGTAACACTGGCAGAGCA
TTACGCTGACTTGACGGGACGGCGCAAGCTCATGACCAAAATCCCTTAACGTGAGTTACGCGTCGTTCCA
CTGAGCGTCAGACCCCGTAGAAAAGATCAAAGGATCTTCTTGAGATCCTTTTTTTCTGCGCGTAATCTGC
TGCTTGCAAACAAAAAAACCACCGCTACCAGCGGTGGTTTGTTTGCCGGATCAAGAGCTACCAACTCTTT
TTCCGAAGGTAACTGGCTTCAGCAGAGCGCAGATACCAAATACTGTTCTTCTAGTGTAGCCGTAGTTAGG
CCACCACTTCAAGAACTCTGTAGCACCGCCTACATACCTCGCTCTGCTAATCCTGTTACCAGTGGCTGCT
GCCAGTGGCGATAAGTCGTGTCTTACCGGGTTGGACTCAAGACGATAGTTACCGGATAAGGCGCAGCGGT
CGGGCTGAACGGGGGGTTCGTGCACACAGCCCAGCTTGGAGCGAACGACCTACACCGAACTGAGATACCT
ACAGCGTGAGCTATGAGAAAGCGCCACGCTTCCCGAAGGGAGAAAGGCGGACAGGTATCCGGTAAGCGGC
AGGGTCGGAACAGGAGAGCGCACGAGGGAGCTTCCAGGGGGAAACGCCTGGTATCTTTATAGTCCTGTCG
GGTTTCGCCACCTCTGACTTGAGCGTCGATTTTTGTGATGCTCGTCAGGGGGGCGGAGCCTATGGAAAAA
CGCCAGCAACGCGGCCTTTTTACGGTTCCTGGCCTTTTGCTGGCCTTTTGCTCACATGTTCTTTCCTGCG
TTATCCCCTGATTCTGTGGATAACCGTATTACCGCCTTTGAGTGAGCTGATACCGCTCGCCGCAGCCGAA
CGACCGAGCGCAGCGAGTC
Features (pLannotate 1.2.2; 11 found; start..end, strand, type, name):
     22..114     +  CDS            lacI (fragment): lac repressor; lacI; The lac repressor binds to the lac operator to inhibit transcription in E. coli. This inhibition can be relieved by adding lactose or isopropyl-β-D-thiogalactopyranoside (IPTG).
    169..196     -  terminator     rrnB T2 terminator: transcription terminator T2 from the E. coli rrnB gene
    328..371     +  terminator     rrnB T1 terminator: Escherichia coli rrnB; transcription terminator T1 from the E. coli rrnB gene
    418..454     -  CDS            lacZα (fragment): LacZα fragment of β-galactosidase; lacZ fragment
    525..649     -  protein_bind   attR2: mutant version of attR; recombination site for the Gateway® LR reaction LR Clonase™
    669..1388    +  CDS            mTurquoise2: enhanced monomeric variant of CFP (Goedhart et al., 2012) mammalian codon-optimized
   1389..1409    -  protein_bind   attB3: mutant version of attB; core recombination site for the Gateway® BP reaction BP Clonase™
   1400..1485    -  protein_bind   attL1 (fragment): mutant version of attL; recombination site for the Gateway® LR reaction LR Clonase™
   1522..1540    -  promoter       T7 promoter: promoter for bacteriophage T7 RNA polymerase
   1674..2483    +  CDS            KanR: aminoglycoside phosphotransferase; aph(3')-Ia; confers resistance to kanamycin in bacteria or G418 (Geneticin®) in eukaryotes
   2630..3218    +  rep_origin     ori: high-copy-number ColE1/pMB1/pBR322/pUC origin of replication
