[The description below was written by a language model from this plasmid's Addgene catalogue record and pLannotate feature annotations shown in this document.]
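Description:
p3E turquoise2 is a small (about 3.4 kb) Gateway entry clone carrying the cyan fluorescent protein mTurquoise2, an enhanced monomeric CFP variant derived from Aequorea victoria GFP, here in a mammalian codon-optimized form. It was made by Gateway recombination into a pDONR-type donor vector, recorded in the catalogue as pDONR-p2r-p5. It is propagated in E. coli as a high-copy plasmid through a ColE1/pUC-type origin, with selection on kanamycin through the aph(3')-Ia KanR gene.

The mTurquoise2 coding sequence has no promoter of its own in this plasmid. It sits between an attR2 site upstream and, downstream, a site annotated as an attB3 core overlapping an attL-type fragment. This is the arrangement expected of a 3' entry ("p3E") element in multisite Gateway systems, and the attB3 annotation suggests an attL3-type downstream site, which does not obviously match the "p5" in the recorded backbone name. The record does not resolve this discrepancy. In an LR reaction, such a clone is combined with 5' and middle entry clones and a destination vector, which places the fluorescent protein at the 3' end of the assembled cassette. There it typically serves as a C-terminal fusion tag on the gene supplied by the middle entry clone.

The other annotated features are standard donor-vector remnants. The rrnB T1 and T2 terminators insulate the recombination cassette from read-through transcription, a T7 promoter lies beside the cassette, and short lacI and lacZα fragments have no evident functional role. The stated purpose is simply a cyan fluorescent tag, making this a modular part for building tagged expression constructs.
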