Addgene plasmid #135212: p3E turquoise2
Purpose: Cyan fluorescent tag
Depositing lab: David Tobin. Depositing organization: Duke University.
Backbone
  Vector backbone: pDONR-p2r-p5
  Vector type: Synthetic Biology
Growth in bacteria
  Bacterial resistance: Kanamycin, 50 μg/mL
  Growth temperature: 37°C
  Growth strain: DH5alpha
  Copy number: High Copy
Gene/Insert
  Gene/Insert name: mTurquoise2
  Species: Aequorea victoria
  Cloning method: Gateway Cloning
Terms and licenses: Academic/Nonprofit Terms; Industry Terms: Not Available to Industry
How to cite: p3E turquoise2 was a gift from David Tobin (Addgene plasmid # 135212 ; http://n2t.net/addgene:135212 ; RRID:Addgene_135212)
