>Addgene plasmid #135212 | p3E turquoise2 | depositor partial sequence | sequence record 260148 | mTurquoise2
ATGGTGAGCAAGGGCGAGGAGCTGTTCACCGGGGTGGTGCCCATCCTGGTCGAGCTGGACGGCGACGTAA
ACGGCCACAAGTTCAGCGTGTCCGGCGAGGGCGAGGGCGATGCCACCTACGGCAAGCTGACCCTGAAGTT
CATCTGCACCACCGGCAAGCTGCCCGTGCCCTGGCCCACCCTCGTGACCACCCTGTCCTGGGGCGTGCAG
TGCTTCGCCCGCTACCCCGACCACATGAAGCAGCACGACTTCTTCAAGTCCGCCATGCCCGAAGGCTACG
TCCAGGAGCGCACCATCTTCTTCAAGGACGACGGCAACTACAAGACCCGCGCCGAGGTGAAGTTCGAGGG
CGACACCCTGGTGAACCGCATCGAGCTGAAGGGCATCGACTTCAAGGAGGACGGCAACATCCTGGGGCAC
AAGCTGGAGTACAACTACTTTAGCGACAACGTCTATATCACCGCCGACAAGCAGAAGAACGGCATCAAGG
CCAACTTCAAGATCCGCCACAACATCGAGGACGGCGGCGTGCAGCTCGCCGACCACTACCAGCAGAACAC
CCCCATCGGCGACGGCCCCGTGCTGCTGCCCGACAACCACTACCTGAGCACCCAGTCCAAGCTGAGCAAA
GACCCCAACGAGAAGCGCGATCACATGGTCCTGCTGGAGTTCGTGACCGCCGCCGGGATCACTCTCGGCA
TGGACGAGCTGTACAAG
